>Addgene plasmid #84811 | TF101-STTM-miR156/157 | addgene full sequence | sequence record 178188 | Addgene NGS Result
GACGCACAATCCCACCCCTACTCCAAAAATGTCAAAGATACAGTCTCAGAAGACCAAAGGGCTATTGAGA
CTTTTCAACAAAGGGTAATTTCGGGAAACCTCCTCGGCTTCCATTGCCCAGCTGTCTGTCACTTCATCGA
AAGGACAGTAGAAAAGGAAGGTGGCTCCTACAAATGCCATCATTGCGATAAAGGAAAGGCTATCATTCAA
GATGCCTCTGCCGACAGTGGTCCCAAAGATGGACCCCCACCCACGAGGAGCATCGTGGAAAAAGAAGACG
TTCCAACCACGTCTTCAAAGCAAGTGGATTGATGTGACGTCTCCACTGACGTAAGGGATGACGCACAATC
CCACTATCCTTCGCAAGACCCTTCCTCTATATAAGGAAGTTCATTTCATTTGGAGAGGACAGCCCAAGCT
TAGTGCTCACTCCTATCTTCTGTCAGTTGTTGTTGTTATGGTCTAATTTAAATATGGTCTAAAGAAGAAG
AATGTGCTCTCTATCTACTTCTGTCAAGAATTCGGTACGCTGAAATCACCAGTCTCTCTCTACAAATCTA
TCTCTCTCTATTTTCTCCATAAATAATGTGTGAGTAGTTTCCCGATAAGGGAAATTAGGGTTCTTATAGG
GTTTCGCTCATGTGTTGAGCATATAAGAAACCCTTAGTATGTATTTGTATTTGTAAAATACTTCTATCAA
TAAAATTTCTAATTCCTAAAACCAAAATCCAGTACTAAAATCCAGATCTCCTAAAGTCCCTATAGATCTT
TGTCGTGAATATAAACCAGACACGAGACGACTAAACCTGGAGCCCAGACGCCGTTCGAAGCTAGAAGTAC
CGCTTAGGCAGGAGGCCGTTAGGGAAAAGATGCTAAGGCAGGGTTGGTTACGTTGACTCCCCCGTAGGTT
TGGTTTAAATATGATGAAGTGGACGGATGGAAGGAGGAAGACAAGGAAGGATAAGGTTGCAGGCCCTGCG
CAAGGTAAGAAGATGGAAATTTGATAGAGGTACGCTACTATACTTATACTATACGCTAAGGGAATGCTTG
TATTTATACCCTATACCCCCTAATAACCCCTTATCAATTTAAGAAATAATCCGCATAAGCCCCCGCTTAA
AAATTGGTATCAGAGCCATGAATAGGTCTATGACCAAAACTCAAGAGGATAAAACCTCACCAAAATACGA
AAGAGTTCTTAACTCTAAAGATAAAAGATCTTTCAAGATCAAAACTAGTTCCCTCACACCGGTGACGGGG
ATCGCATGCGATCTCTAGACCATCACATTGGAGCTTCAGCTACTCGAGTTCTATAGTGTCACCTAAATCG
TATGTGTATGATACATAAGGTTATGTATTAATTGTAGCCGCGTTCTAACGTCGACAGGCCTGTACCAATT
ACGCCCCGCCCTGCCACTCATCGCAGTACTGTTGTAATTCATTAAGCATTCTGCCGACATGGAAGCCATC
ACAAACGGCATGATGAACCTGAATCGCCAGCGGCATCAGCACCTTGTCGCCTTGCGTATAGTATTTGCCC
ATGGTGAAAACGGGGGCGAAGAAGTTGTCCATATTGGCTACGTTTAAATCAAAACTGGTGAAACTCACCC
AGGGATTGGCTGAGACGAAAAACATATTCTCAATAAACCCTTTAGGGAAATAGGCCAGGTTTTCACCGTA
ACACGCCACATCTTGCGAATATATGTGTAGAAACTGCCGGAAATCGTCGTGGTATTCACTCCAGAGCGAT
GAAAACGTTTCAGTTTGCTCATGGAAAACGGTGTAACAAGGGTGAACACTATCCCATATCACCAGCTCAC
CGTCTTTCATTGCCATACGGAACTCCGGATGAGCATTCATCAGGCGGGCAAGAATGTGAATAAAGGCCGG
ATAAAACTTGTGCTTATTTTTCTTTACGGTCTTTAAAAAGGCCGTAATATCCAGCTGAACGGTCTGGTTA
TAGGTACATTGAGCAACTGACTGAAATGCCTCAAAATGTTCTTTACGATGCCATTGGGATATATCAACGG
TGGTATATCCAGTGATTTTTTTCTCCATTTTAGCTTCCTTAGCTCCTGAAAATCTCGATAACTCATTAAA
ACTTATCGATGATAAGCTGTCAAACATGAGAATTTAGCCCGCCTAATGAGCGGGCTTTTTGTTGTGATCC
GCGTTGCTGGCGTTTTTCCATAGGCTCCGCCCCCCTGACGAGCATCACAAAAATCGACGCTCAAGTCAGA
GGTGGCGAAACCCGACAGGACTATAAAGATACCAGGCGTTACGTAGCGATCGCGATCGCTACGTAACGCC
TGGTATCTTTATAGTCCTGTCGCCCGGGAATTTAACCCGCCTAATGAGCGGGCTTAATTAAGACCCGGGT
ACCGAGCTCGAATTCGTAATCATGTCATAGCTGTTTCCTGTGTGAAATTGTTATCCGCTCACAATTCCAC
ACAACATACGAGCCGGAAGCATAAAGTGTAAAGCCTGGGGTGCCTAATGAGTGAGCTAACTCACATTAAT
TGCGTTGCGCTCACTGCCCGCTTTCCAGTCGGGAAACCTGTCGTGCCAGCTGCATTAATGAATCGGCCAA
CGCGCGGGGAGAGGCGGTTTGCGTATTGGAGCTTGAGCTTGGATCAGATTGTCGTTTCCCGCCTTCAGTT
TAAACTATCAGTGTTTGACAGGATATATTGGCGGGTAAACCTAAGAGAAAAGAGCGTTTATTAGAATAAT
CGGATATTTAAAAGGGCGTGAAAAGGTTTATCCGTTCGTCCATTTGTATGTGCATGCCAACCACAGGGTT
CCCCTCGGGATCAAAGTACTTTAAAGTACTTTAAAGTACTTTAAAGTACTTTGATCCAACCCCTCCGCTG
CTATAGTGCAGTCGGCTTCTGACGTTCAGTGCAGCCGTCTTCTGAAAACGACATGTCGCACAAGTCCTAA
GTTACGCGACAGGCTGCCGCCCTGCCCTTTTCCTGGCGTTTTCTTGTCGCGTGTTTTAGTCGCATAAAGT
AGAATACTTGCGACTAGAACCGGAGACATTACGCCATGAACAAGAGCGCCGCCGCTGGCCTGCTGGGCTA
TGCCCGCGTCAGCACCGACGACCAGGACTTGACCAACCAACGGGCCGAACTGCACGCGGCCGGCTGCACC
AAGCTGTTTTCCGAGAAGATCACCGGCACCAGGCGCGACCGCCCGGAGCTGGCCAGGATGCTTGACCACC
TACGCCCTGGCGACGTTGTGACAGTGACCAGGCTAGACCGCCTGGCCCGCAGCACCCGCGACCTACTGGA
CATTGCCGAGCGCATCCAGGAGGCCGGCGCGGGCCTGCGTAGCCTGGCAGAGCCGTGGGCCGACACCACC
ACGCCGGCCGGCCGCATGGTGTTGACCGTGTTCGCCGGCATTGCCGAGTTCGAGCGTTCCCTAATCATCG
ACCGCACCCGGAGCGGGCGCGAGGCCGCCAAGGCCCGAGGCGTGAAGTTTGGCCCCCGCCCTACCCTCAC
CCCGGCACAGATCGCGCACGCCCGCGAGCTGATCGACCAGGAAGGCCGCACCGTGAAAGAGGCGGCTGCA
CTGCTTGGCGTGCATCGCTCGACCCTGTACCGCGCACTTGAGCGCAGCGAGGAAGTGACGCCCACCGAGG
CCAGGCGGCGCGGTGCCTTCCGTGAGGACGCATTGACCGAGGCCGACGCCCTGGCGGCCGCCGAGAATGA
ACGCCAAGAGGAACAAGCATGAAACCGCACCAGGACGGCCAGGACGAACCGTTTTTCATTACCGAAGAGA
TCGAGGCGGAGATGATCGCGGCCGGGTACGTGTTCGAGCCGCCCGCGCACGTCTCAACCGTGCGGCTGCA
TGAAATCCTGGCCGGTTTGTCTGATGCCAAGCTGGCGGCCTGGCCGGCCAGCTTGGCCGCTGAAGAAACC
GAGCGCCGCCGTCTAAAAAGGTGATGTGTATTTGAGTAAAACAGCTTGCGTCATGCGGTCGCTGCGTATA
TGATGCGATGAGTAAATAAACAAATACGCAAGGGGAACGCATGAAGGTTATCGCTGTACTTAACCAGAAA
GGCGGGTCAGGCAAGACGACCATCGCAACCCATCTAGCCCGCGCCCTGCAACTCGCCGGGGCCGATGTTC
TGTTAGTCGATTCCGATCCCCAGGGCAGTGCCCGCGATTGGGCGGCCGTGCGGGAAGATCAACCGCTAAC
CGTTGTCGGCATCGACCGCCCGACGATTGACCGCGACGTGAAGGCCATCGGCCGGCGCGACTTCGTAGTG
ATCGACGGAGCGCCCCAGGCGGCGGACTTGGCTGTGTCCGCGATCAAGGCAGCCGACTTCGTGCTGATTC
CGGTGCAGCCAAGCCCTTACGACATATGGGCCACCGCCGACCTGGTGGAGCTGGTTAAGCAGCGCATTGA
GGTCACGGATGGAAGGCTACAAGCGGCCTTTGTCGTGTCGCGGGCGATCAAAGGCACGCGCATCGGCGGT
GAGGTTGCCGAGGCGCTGGCCGGGTACGAGCTGCCCATTCTTGAGTCCCGTATCACGCAGCGCGTGAGCT
ACCCAGGCACTGCCGCCGCCGGCACAACCGTTCTTGAATCAGAACCCGAGGGCGACGCTGCCCGCGAGGT
CCAGGCGCTGGCCGCTGAAATTAAATCAAAACTCATTTGAGTTAATGAGGTAAAGAGAAAATGAGCAAAA
GCACAAACACGCTAAGTGCCGGCCGTCCGAGCGCACGCAGCAGCAAGGCTGCAACGTTGGCCAGCCTGGC
AGACACGCCAGCCATGAAGCGGGTCAACTTTCAGTTGCCGGCGGAGGATCACACCAAGCTGAAGATGTAC
GCGGTACGCCAAGGCAAGACCATTACCGAGCTGCTATCTGAATACATCGCGCAGCTACCAGAGTAAATGA
GCAAATGAATAAATGAGTAGATGAATTTTAGCGGCTAAAGGAGGCGGCATGGAAAATCAAGAACAACCAG
GCACCGACGCCGTGGAATGCCCCATGTGTGGAGGAACGGGCGGTTGGCCAGGCGTAAGCGGCTGGGTTGT
CTGCCGGCCCTGCAATGGCACTGGAACCCCCAAGCCCGAGGAATCGGCGTGAGCGGTCGCAAACCATCCG
GCCCGGTACAAATCGGCGCGGCGCTGGGTGATGACCTGGTGGAGAAGTTGAAGGCCGCGCAGGCCGCCCA
GCGGCAACGCATCGAGGCAGAAGCACGCCCCGGTGAATCGTGGCAAGCGGCCGCTGATCGAATCCGCAAA
GAATCCCGGCAACCGCCGGCAGCCGGTGCGCCGTCGATTAGGAAGCCGCCCAAGGGCGACGAGCAACCAG
ATTTTTTCGTTCCGATGCTCTATGACGTGGGCACCCGCGATAGTCGCAGCATCATGGACGTGGCCGTTTT
CCGTCTGTCGAAGCGTGACCGACGAGCTGGCGAGGTGATCCGCTACGAGCTTCCAGACGGGCACGTAGAG
GTTTCCGCAGGGCCGGCCGGCATGGCCAGTGTGTGGGATTACGACCTGGTACTGATGGCGGTTTCCCATC
TAACCGAATCCATGAACCGATACCGGGAAGGGAAGGGAGACAAGCCCGGCCGCGTGTTCCGTCCACACGT
TGCGGACGTACTCAAGTTCTGCCGGCGAGCCGATGGCGGAAAGCAGAAAGACGACCTGGTAGAAACCTGC
ATTCGGTTAAACACCACGCACGTTGCCATGCAGCGTACGAAGAAGGCCAAGAACGGCCGCCTGGTGACGG
TATCCGAGGGTGAAGCCTTGATTAGCCGCTACAAGATCGTAAAGAGCGAAACCGGGCGGCCGGAGTACAT
CGAGATCGAGCTAGCTGATTGGATGTACCGCGAGATCACAGAAGGCAAGAACCCGGACGTGCTGACGGTT
CACCCCGATTACTTTTTGATCGATCCCGGCATCGGCCGTTTTCTCTACCGCCTGGCACGCCGCGCCGCAG
GCAAGGCAGAAGCCAGATGGTTGTTCAAGACGATCTACGAACGCAGTGGCAGCGCCGGAGAGTTCAAGAA
GTTCTGTTTCACCGTGCGCAAGCTGATCGGGTCAAATGACCTGCCGGAGTACGATTTGAAGGAGGAGGCG
GGGCAGGCTGGCCCGATCCTAGTCATGCGCTACCGCAACCTGATCGAGGGCGAAGCATCCGCCGGTTCCT
AATGTACGGAGCAGATGCTAGGGCAAATTGCCCTAGCAGGGGAAAAAGGTCGAAAAGGTCTCTTTCCTGT
GGATAGCACGTACATTGGGAACCCAAAGCCGTACATTGGGAACCGGAACCCGTACATTGGGAACCCAAAG
CCGTACATTGGGAACCGGTCACACATGTAAGTGACTGATATAAAAGAGAAAAAAGGCGATTTTTCCGCCT
AAAACTCTTTAAAACTTATTAAAACTCTTAAAACCCGCCTGGCCTGTGCATAACTGTCTGGCCAGCGCAC
AGCCGAAGAGCTGCAAAAAGCGCCTACCCTTCGGTCGCTGCGCTCCCTACGCCCCGCCGCTTCGCGTCGG
CCTATCGCGGCCGCTGGCCGCTCAAAAATGGCTGGCCTACGGCCAGGCAATCTACCAGGGCGCGGACAAG
CCGCGCCGTCGCCACTCGACCGCCGGCGCCCACATCAAGGCACCCTGCCTCGCGCGTTTCGGTGATGACG
GTGAAAACCTCTGACACATGCAGCTCCCGGAGACGGTCACAGCTTGTCTGTAAGCGGATGCCGGGAGCAG
ACAAGCCCGTCAGGGCGCGTCAGCGGGTGTTGGCGGGTGTCGGGGCGCAGCCATGACCCAGTCACGTAGC
GATAGCGGAGTGTATACTGGCTTAACTATGCGGCATCAGAGCAGATTGTACTGAGAGTGCACCATATGCG
GTGTGAAATACCGCACAGATGCGTAAGGAGAAAATACCGCATCAGGCGCTCTTCCGCTTCCTCGCTCACT
GACTCGCTGCGCTCGGTCGTTCGGCTGCGGCGAGCGGTATCAGCTCACTCAAAGGCGGTAATACGGTTAT
CCACAGAATCAGGGGATAACGCAGGAAAGAACATGTGAGCAAAAGGCCAGCAAAAGGCCAGGAACCGTAA
AAAGGCCGCGTTGCTGGCGTTTTTCCATAGGCTCCGCCCCCCTGACGAGCATCACAAAAATCGACGCTCA
AGTCAGAGGTGGCGAAACCCGACAGGACTATAAAGATACCAGGCGTTTCCCCCTGGAAGCTCCCTCGTGC
GCTCTCCTGTTCCGACCCTGCCGCTTACCGGATACCTGTCCGCCTTTCTCCCTTCGGGAAGCGTGGCGCT
TTCTCATAGCTCACGCTGTAGGTATCTCAGTTCGGTGTAGGTCGTTCGCTCCAAGCTGGGCTGTGTGCAC
GAACCCCCCGTTCAGCCCGACCGCTGCGCCTTATCCGGTAACTATCGTCTTGAGTCCAACCCGGTAAGAC
ACGACTTATCGCCACTGGCAGCAGCCACTGGTAACAGGATTAGCAGAGCGAGGTATGTAGGCGGTGCTAC
AGAGTTCTTGAAGTGGTGGCCTAACTACGGCTACACTAGAAGGACAGTATTTGGTATCTGCGCTCTGCTG
AAGCCAGTTACCTTCGGAAAAAGAGTTGGTAGCTCTTGATCCGGCAAACAAACCACCGCTGGTAGCGGTG
GTTTTTTTGTTTGCAAGCAGCAGATTACGCGCAGAAAAAAAGGATCTCAAGAAGATCCTTTGATCTTTTC
TACGGGGTCTGACGCTCAGTGGAACGAAAACTCACGTTAAGGGATTTTGGTCATGCATGATATATCTCCC
AATTTGTGTAGGGCTTATTATGCACGCTTAAAAATAATAAAAGCAGACTTGACCTGATAGTTTGGCTGTG
AGCAATTATGTGCTTAGTGCATCTAACGCTTGAGTTAAGCCGCGCCGCGAAGCGGCGTCGGCTTGAACGA
ATTTCTAGCTAGACATTATTTGCCGACTACCTTGGTGATCTCGCCTTTCACGTAGTGGACAAATTCTTCC
AACTGATCTGCGCGCGAGGCCAAGCGATCTTCTTCTTGTCCAAGATAAGCCTGTCTAGCTTCAAGTATGA
CGGGCTGATACTGGGCCGGCAGGCGCTCCATTGCCCAGTCGGCAGCGACATCCTTCGGCGCGATTTTGCC
GGTTACTGCGCTGTACCAAATGCGGGACAACGTAAGCACTACATTTCGCTCATCGCCAGCCCAGTCGGGC
GGCGAGTTCCATAGCGTTAAGGTTTCATTTAGCGCCTCAAATAGATCCTGTTCAGGAACCGGATCAAAGA
GTTCCTCCGCCGCTGGACCTACCAAGGCAACGCTATGTTCTCTTGCTTTTGTCAGCAAGATAGCCAGATC
AATGTCGATCGTGGCTGGCTCGAAGATACCTGCAAGAATGTCATTGCGCTGCCATTCTCCAAATTGCAGT
TCGCGCTTAGCTGGATAACGCCACGGAATGATGTCGTCGTGCACAACAATGGTGACTTCTACAGCGCGGA
GAATCTCGCTCTCTCCAGGGGAAGCCGAAGTTTCCAAAAGGTCGTTGATCAAAGCTCGCCGCGTTGTTTC
ATCAAGCCTTACGGTCACCGTAACCAGCAAATCAATATCACTGTGTGGCTTCAGGCCGCCATCCACTGCG
GAGCCGTACAAATGTACGGCCAGCAACGTCGGTTCGAGATGGCGCTCGATGACGCCAACTACCTCTGATA
GTTGAGTCGATACTTCGGCGATCACCGCTTCCCCCATGATGTTTAACTTTGTTTTAGGGCGACTGCCCTG
CTGCGTAACATCGTTGCTGCTCCATAACATCAAACATCGACCCACGGCGTAACGCGCTTGCTGCTTGGAT
GCCCGAGGCATAGACTGTACCCCAAAAAAACAGTCATAACAAGCCATGAAAACCGCCACTGCGCCGTTAC
CACCGCTGCGTTCGGTCAAGGTTCTGGACCAGTTGCGTGAGCGCATACGCTACTTGCATTACAGCTTACG
AACCGAACAGGCTTATGTCCACTGGGTTCGTGCCCGAATTGATCACAGGCAGCAACGCTCTGTCATCGTT
ACAATCAACATGCTACCCTCCGCGAGATCATCCGTGTTTCAAACCCGGCAGCTTAGTTGCCGTTCTTCCG
AATAGCATCGGTAACATGAGCAAAGTCTGCCGCCTTACAACGGCTCTCCCGCTGACGCCGTCCCGGACTG
ATGGGCTGCCTGTATCGAGTGGTGATTTTGTGCCGAGCTGCCGGTCGGGGAGCTGTTGGCTGGCTGGTGG
CAGGATATATTGTGGTGTAAACAAATTGACGCTTAGACAACTTAATAACACATTGCGGACGTTTTTAATG
TACTGAATTAACGCCGAATTGCTCTAGCATTCGCCATTCAGGCTGCGCAACTGTTGGGAAGGGCGATCGG
TGCGGGCCTCTTCGCTATTACGCCAGCTGGCGAAAGGGGGATGTGCTGCAAGGCGATTAAGTTGGGTAAC
GCCAGGGTTTTCCCAGTCACGACGTTGTAAAACGACGGCCAGTGCCAAGCTAATTCGCTTCAAGACGTGC
TCAAATCACTATTTCCACACCCCTATATTTCTATTGCACTCCCTTTTAACTGTTTTTTATTACAAAAATG
CCCTGGAAAATGCACTCCCTTTTTGTGTTTGTTTTTTTGTGAAACGATGTTGTCAGGTAATTTATTTGTC
AGTCTACTATGGTGGCCCATTATATTAATAGCAACTGTCGGTCCAATAGACGACGTCGATTTTCTGCATT
TGTTTAACCACGTGGATTTTATGACATTTTATATTAGTTAATTTGTAAAACCTACCCAATTAAAGACCTC
ATATGTTCTAAAGACTAATACTTAATGATAACAATTTTCTTTTAGTGAAGAAAGGGATAATTAGTAAATA
TGGAACAAGGGCAGAAGATTTATTAAAGCCGCGTAAGAGACAACAAGTAGGTACGTGGAGTGTCTTAGGT
GACTTACCCACATAACATAAAGTGACATTAACAAACATAGCTAATGCTCCTATTTGAATAGTGCATATCA
GCATACCTTATTACATATAGATAGGAGCAAACTCTAGCTAGATTGTTGAGCAGATCTCGGTGACGGGCAG
GACCGGACGGGGCGGTACCGGCAGGCTGAAGTCCAGCTGCCAGAAACCCACGTCATGCCAGTTCCCGTGC
TTGAAGCCGGCCGCCCGCAGCATGCCGCGGGGGGCATATCCGAGCGCCTCGTGCATGCGCACGCTCGGGT
CGTTGGGCAGCCCGATGACAGCGACCACGCTCTTGAAGCCCTGTGCCTCCAGGGACTTCAGCAGGTGGGT
GTAGAGCGTGGAGCCCAGTCCCGTCCGCTGGTGGCGGGGGGAGACGTACACGGTCGACTCGGCCGTCCAG
TCGTAGGCGTTGCGTGCCTTCCAGGGGCCCGCGTAGGCGATGCCGGCGACCTCGCCGTCCACCTCGGCGA
CGAGCCAGGGATAGCGCTCCCGCAGACGGACGAGGTCGTCCGTCCACTCCTGCGGTTCCTGCGGCTCGGT
ACGGAAGTTGACCGTGCTTGTCTCGATGTAGTGGTTGACGATGGTGCAGACCGCCGGCATGTCCGCCTCG
GTGGCACGGCGGATGTCGGCCGGGCGTCGTTCTGGGCTCATGGTAGATCCCCCGTTCGTAAATGGTGAAA
ATTTTCAGAAAATTGCTTTTGCTTTAAAAGAAATGATTTAAATTGCTGCAATAGAAGTAGAATGCTTGAT
TGCTTGAGATTCGTTTGTTTTGTATATGTTGTGTTGAGAATTAATTCTCGAGGTCCTCTCCAAATGAAAT
GAACTTCCTTATATAGAGGAAGGGTCTTGCGAAGGATAGTGGGATTGTGCGTCATCCCTTACGTCAGTGG
AGATATCACATCAATCCACTTGCTTTGAAGACGTGGTTGGAACGTCTTCTTTTTCCACGATGCTCCTCGT
GGGTGGGGGTCCATCTTTGGGACCACTGTCGGCAGAGGCATCTTCAACGATGGCCTTTCCTTTATCGCAA
TGATGGCATTTGTAGGAGCCACCTTCCTTTTCCACTATCTTCACAATAAAGTGACAGATAGCTGGGCAAT
GGAATCCGAGGAGGTTTCCGGATATTACCCTTTGTTGAAAAGTCTCAATTGCCCTTTGGTCTTCTGAGAC
TGTATCTTTGATATTTTTGGAGTAGACAAGTGTGTCGTGCTCCACCATGTTATCACATCAATCCACTTGC
TTTGAAGACGTGGTTGGAACGTCTTCTTTTTCCACGATGCTCCTCGTGGGTGGGGGTCCATCTTTGGGAC
CACTGTCGGCAGAGGCATCTTCAACGATGGCCTTTCCTTTATCGCAATGATGGCATTTGTAGGAGCCACC
TTCCTTTTCCACTATCTTCACAATAAAGTGACAGATAGCTGGGCAATGGAATCCGAGGAGGTTTCCGGAT
ATTACCCTTTGTTGAAAAGTCTCAATTGCCCTTTGGTCTTCTGAGACTGTATCTTTGATATTTTTGGAGT
AGACAAGTGTGTCGTGCTCCACCATGTTGACCTGCAGGCATGCAAGCTTGCATGCCTGCAGGTCGACTCT
AGAGAGTTAATTAAGCCCGCTCATTAGGCGGGTTAAATTCCCGGGTACTGCAGCCGATTCATTAATGCAG
GTTAACCTGGCTTATCGAAATTAATACGACTCACTATAGGGAGACCGGCAGATCTGATCCCTACTCCAAA
AATGTCAAAGATACAGTCTCAGAAGACCAAAGGGCTATTGAGACTTTTCAACAAAGGGTAATTTCGGGAA
ACCTCCTCGGATCCCGTTGCCCAGCTATCTGTCACTTCATCGAAAGGACAGTAGAAAAGGAAGGTGGCTC
CTACAAATGCCATCATTGCGATAAAGGAAAGGCTATCATTCAAGATGCCTCTGCCGACGGTGGTCCCAAA
GATGGACCCCCACCCACGAGGAGCATCGTGGAAAAAGAAGACGTTCCAACCACGTCTTCAAAGCAAGTGG
ATTGATGTGACATCTCCACTGACGTAAGGGAT
Features (pLannotate 1.2.2; 33 found; start..end, strand, type, name):
     66..411     +  promoter       CaMV 35S promoter: strong constitutive promoter from cauliflower mosaic virus
    363..409     +  promoter       minimal CaMV 35S promoter: minimal 35S promoter from cauliflower mosaic virus
    572..748     +  polyA_signal   CaMV poly(A) signal: cauliflower mosaic virus polyadenylation signal
   1310..1328    -  promoter       SP6 promoter: promoter for bacteriophage SP6 RNA polymerase
   1402..2058    -  CDS            cat: CAT_ECOLX - Experimental evidence at protein level: Swiss-Prot protein existence level 1. This enzyme is an effector of chloramphenicol resistance in bacteria. From Escherichia coli. This protein is used as a marker in many commonly used cloning vectors, such as pACYC184.
   2059..2095    -  promoter       cat promoter (fragment): promoter of the E. coli cat gene encoding chloramphenicol acetyltransferase
   2095..2123    -  promoter       tet promoter: E. coli promoter for tetracycline efflux protein gene
   2185..2280    -  rep_origin     ori (fragment): high-copy-number ColE1/pMB1/pBR322/pUC origin of replication
   2305..2332    +  rep_origin     p15A ori (fragment): Plasmids containing the medium-copy-number p15A origin of replication can be propagated in E. coli cells that contain a second plasmid with the ColE1 origin.
   2374..2395    -  misc_feature   MCS (fragment): pUC18/19 multiple cloning site
   2426..2448    -  protein_bind   lac operator (fragment): The lac repressor binds to the lac operator to inhibit transcription in E. coli. This inhibition can be relieved by adding lactose or isopropyl-β-D-thiogalactopyranoside (IPTG). lac repressor encoded by lacI
   2452..2482    -  promoter       lac promoter: promoter for the E. coli lac operon
   2497..2518    -  protein_bind   CAP binding site: CAP binding activates transcription in the presence of cAMP. E. coli catabolite activator protein
   2531..2619    -  CDS            lacI (fragment): lac repressor; lacI; The lac repressor binds to the lac operator to inhibit transcription in E. coli. This inhibition can be relieved by adding lactose or isopropyl-β-D-thiogalactopyranoside (IPTG).
   2676..2700    +  misc_feature   RB T-DNA repeat: right border repeat from nopaline C58 T-DNA
   3070..3471    +  CDS            Y4CG_SINFN (fragment): Protein inferred from homology: Swiss-Prot protein existence level 3. From Sinorhizobium fredii (strain NBRC 101917 / NGR234).
   4031..4660    +  CDS            pVS1 StaA: stability protein from the Pseudomonas plasmid pVS1 (Heeb et al., 2000)
   5089..6162    +  CDS            pVS1 RepA: replication protein from the Pseudomonas plasmid pVS1 (Heeb et al., 2000)
   6228..6422    +  rep_origin     pVS1 oriV: origin of replication for the Pseudomonas plasmid pVS1 (Heeb et al., 2000)
   6625..6664    +  CDS            rop (fragment): Rop protein, which maintains plasmids at low copy number; rop
   6766..6906    +  misc_feature   bom: basis of mobility region from pBR322
   7092..7680    -  rep_origin     ori: high-copy-number ColE1/pMB1/pBR322/pUC origin of replication
   7926..8713    -  CDS            SmR (fragment): aminoglycoside adenylyltransferase (Murphy, 1985); aadA; confers resistance to spectinomycin and streptomycin
   8724..8780    -  CDS            GmR (fragment): gentamycin acetyltransferase; aacC1; confers resistance to gentamycin
   8956..8979    -  promoter       Pc promoter (fragment): intI1 (promoter lies within the coding sequence); class 1 integron promoter
   9238..9262    +  misc_feature   LB T-DNA repeat: left border repeat from nopaline C58 T-DNA
   9340..9494    -  CDS            lacZα (fragment): LacZα fragment of β-galactosidase; lacZ fragment
  10063..10611   -  CDS            bar: PAT_STRHY - Experimental evidence at protein level: Swiss-Prot protein existence level 1. Inactivates phosphinothricin (PPT) by transfer of an acetyl group from acetyl CoA. Can also acetylate demethylphosphinothricin but not PTT or glutamate. This enzyme is an effector of phosphinothricin tripeptide (PTT or bialaphos) resistance. From Streptomyces hygroscopicus. Introduced by genetic manipulation and expressed in glufosinate-tolerant maize by Dekalb Genetics.
  10686..10722   -  ncRNA          PK1-TEV CVMV: Accession: RF01102 - 5'-leader pseudoknot of TEV/CVMV
  10763..11434   -  promoter       CaMV 35S promoter (enhanced): cauliflower mosaic virus 35S promoter with a duplicated enhancer region
  11524..11554   -  misc_feature   MCS (fragment): pUC18/19 multiple cloning site
  11642..11660   +  promoter       T7 promoter: promoter for bacteriophage T7 RNA polymerase
  11729..15      +  promoter       CaMV 35S promoter (fragment) (across the origin): strong constitutive promoter from cauliflower mosaic virus
