[The description below was written by a language model from this plasmid's Addgene catalogue record and pLannotate feature annotations shown in this document.]
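Description:
TF101-STTM-miR156/157 is a plant expression binary vector built on the TF101 backbone for Agrobacterium-mediated delivery, intended to turn off or down miR156/157 activity in soybean. The roughly 12 kb plasmid carries a ColE1/pBR322-type origin with the bom mobilisation region for high-copy propagation in E. coli, and the pVS1 oriV, RepA and StaA functions that support replication and stable maintenance in Agrobacterium. Bacterial selection is by spectinomycin through an aadA (SmR) gene. Nopaline-type left and right border repeats define the T-DNA that is transferred into the plant genome.

Within the T-DNA, the plant selectable marker is the bar gene (phosphinothricin acetyltransferase), driven by an enhanced CaMV 35S promoter with a TEV-type 5′ leader, giving Basta (glufosinate) resistance. The payload is a synthetic short tandem target mimic (STTM), a non-coding transcript designed to sequester and block a microRNA family, cloned as a PacI fragment. The catalogue lists the promoter as unknown and the STTM itself is not annotated. However, the feature table shows CaMV 35S promoter sequence (a fragment spanning the sequence origin followed by a full 35S promoter) upstream of a CaMV poly(A) signal, and the unannotated gap between them is a plausible location for the STTM module. The inserted region is flanked by T7 and SP6 promoter sites, which serve as sequencing primer sites. It also contains a chloramphenicol acetyltransferase gene and short origin fragments, apparently carried over from an intermediate cloning vector, although chloramphenicol is not listed as a selection. The construct is used for loss-of-function studies of miR156/157 in transgenic soybean.
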