Addgene plasmid #84811: TF101-STTM-miR156/157
Purpose: Turning off/down miR156/157 in Soybean
Depositing lab: Guiliang Tang. Depositing organization: Michigan Technological University. Publication: Construction of short tandem target mimic (STTM) to block the functions of plant and animal microRNAs. Tang G, Yan J, Gu Y, Qiao M, Fan R, Mao Y, Tang X. Methods. 2012 Oct;58(2):118-25. doi: 10.1016/j.ymeth.2012.10.006. Epub 2012 Oct 23. PubMed 23098881.
Backbone
  Vector backbone: TF101
  Backbone manufacturer: Dr. Kang Wang at Iowa State University
  Vector type: Plant Expression
  Selectable markers: Basta
Growth in bacteria
  Bacterial resistance: Spectinomycin, 50 μg/mL
  Growth temperature: 37°C
  Growth strain: DH5alpha
  Copy number: High Copy
Gene/Insert
  Gene/Insert name: STTM-miR156/157
  Species: Synthetic
  Promoter: unknown
  Cloning method: Restriction Enzyme; 5′ cloning site PacI (unknown if destroyed); 3′ cloning site PacI (unknown if destroyed)
  Sequencing primers: 5′ SP6; 3′ T7
Terms and licenses: Academic/Nonprofit Terms; Industry Terms: Not Available to Industry
How to cite: TF101-STTM-miR156/157 was a gift from Guiliang Tang (Addgene plasmid # 84811 ; http://n2t.net/addgene:84811 ; RRID:Addgene_84811)
