>Addgene plasmid #84811 | TF101-STTM-miR156/157 | depositor partial sequence | sequence record 162745 | STTM
GTGCTCACTCCTATCTTCTGTCAGTTGTTGTTGTTATGGTCTAATTTAAATATGGTCTAAAGAAGAAGAA
TGTGCTCTCTATCTACTTCTGTCA
