>Addgene plasmid #84811 | TF101-STTM-miR156/157 | addgene partial sequence | sequence record 166697 | SP6 5'-ATTTAGGTGACACTATAG-3'
CTAGTTTTGATCTTGAAAGATCTTTTATCTTTAGAGTTAAGAACTCTTTCGTATTTTGGTGAGGTTTTAT
CCTCTTGAGTTTTGGTCATAGACCTATTCATGGCTCTGATACCAATTTTTAAGCGGGGGCTTATGCGGAT
TATTTCTTAAATTGATAAGGGGTTATTAGGGGGTATAGGGTATAAATACAAGCATTCCCTTAGCGTATAG
TATAAGTATAGTAGCGTACCTCTATCAAATTTCCATCTTCTTACCTTGCGCAGGGCCTGCAACCTTATCC
TTCCTTGTCTTCCTCCTTCCATCCGTCCACTTCATCATATTTAAACCAAACCTACGGGGGAGTCAACGTA
ACCAACCCTGCCTTAGCATCTTTTCCCTAACGGCCTCCTGCCTAAGCGGTACTTCTAGCTTCGAACGGCG
TCTGGGCTCCAGGTTTAGTCGTCTCGTGTCTGGTTTATATTCACGACAAAGATCTATAGGGACTTTAGGA
GATCTGGATTTTAGTACTGGATTTTGGTTTTAGGAATTAGAAATTTTATTGATAGAAGTATTTTACAAAT
ACAAATACATACTAAGGGTTTCTTATATGCTCAACACATGAGCGAAACCCTATAAGAACCCTAATTTCCC
TTATCGGGAAACTACTCACACATTATTTATGGAGA
